Addgene plasmid #46360: pTK158_mCherry-4.1G-deltaCTD-hardened
Depositing lab: Iain Cheeseman. Depositing organization: Whitehead Institute for Biomedical Research. Publication: Cortical dynein and asymmetric membrane elongation coordinately position the spindle in anaphase. Kiyomitsu T, Cheeseman IM. Cell. 2013 Jul 18;154(2):391-402. doi: 10.1016/j.cell.2013.06.010. PubMed 23870127.
Backbone
  Vector backbone: pEGFP-C1
  Backbone size w/o insert (bp): 4000
  Total vector size (bp): 7478
  Vector type: Mammalian Expression
Growth in bacteria
  Bacterial resistance: Kanamycin, 50 μg/mL
  Growth temperature: 37°C
  Growth strain: DH5alpha
  Copy number: High Copy
Gene/Insert
  Gene/Insert name: 4.1G
  Species: H. sapiens (human)
  Mutation: Deleted amino acids 886-1005, and modified for siRNA resistance to gcTccTcaTttCgaAcgGacAAGC
  Entrez Gene: EPB41L2 (a.k.a. 4.1-G, 4.1G)
  Promoter: CMV
  Tag / fusion protein: mCherry (N terminal on backbone)
  Cloning method: Restriction Enzyme; 5′ cloning site XhoI (not destroyed); 3′ cloning site SacII (not destroyed)
  Sequencing primers: 5′ GGCATGGACGAGCTGTACAAG; 3′ GCATTCATTTTATGTTTCAGG
Terms and licenses: Academic/Nonprofit Terms; Industry Terms: Not Available to Industry
How to cite: pTK158_mCherry-4.1G-deltaCTD-hardened was a gift from Iain Cheeseman (Addgene plasmid # 46360 ; http://n2t.net/addgene:46360 ; RRID:Addgene_46360)
