[The description below was written by a language model from this plasmid's Addgene catalogue record and pLannotate feature annotations shown in this document.]
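Description:
pTK158_mCherry-4.1G-deltaCTD-hardened is a 7.5 kb mammalian expression plasmid built on the pEGFP-C1 backbone, in which the fluorescent protein position is occupied by mCherry rather than EGFP. It replicates in E. coli at high copy from a ColE1/pUC-type origin and also carries an f1 origin. A single NeoR/KanR (Tn5 aminoglycoside phosphotransferase) cassette serves both hosts. The bacterial bla promoter drives it for kanamycin selection, and the SV40 enhancer/early promoter with an HSV TK polyadenylation signal drives it for G418 selection in mammalian cells. Short annotated fragments, such as the ble, bGH poly(A) and SV40 large T matches, appear to be backbone remnants rather than functional parts.

The expression unit uses the CMV immediate-early enhancer and promoter and ends in the SV40 poly(A) signal. It encodes mCherry fused to the N terminus of human 4.1G (EPB41L2), which was cloned between XhoI and SacII sites. The feature table also shows a linker between mCherry and the insert that contains a fragment of a TEV-cleavage/affinity tag and an S-Tag, neither of which is mentioned in the catalogue fields. The 4.1G coding sequence lacks amino acids 886–1005, which the construct name labels as the C-terminal domain (deltaCTD). It is also "hardened" by changes in an siRNA target site, so the transcript resists knockdown directed against endogenous 4.1G.

This design suits knockdown-and-replacement experiments, where the endogenous protein is depleted and the red-fluorescent truncation mutant is tested for localisation and function. The associated study concerns cortical dynein and spindle positioning in anaphase, and 4.1G is annotated as required for dynein–dynactin and NuMA recruitment to the mitotic cell cortex.
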