Features (pLannotate 1.2.2; 18 found; start..end, strand, type, name):
     61..364     +  enhancer       CMV enhancer: human cytomegalovirus immediate early enhancer
    365..568     +  promoter       CMV promoter: human cytomegalovirus (CMV) immediate early promoter
    613..1320    +  CDS            mCherry: mCherry is a basic (constitutively fluorescent) red fluorescent protein published in 2004, derived from Discosoma sp.. It is reported to be a very rapidly-maturing monomer with low acid sensitivity.
   1347..1365    +  misc_feature   MCS (fragment): pBluescript multiple cloning site
   1366..1385    +  CDS            capTEV™ (fragment): composite tag for in vivo biotinylation, TEV protease cleavage, and 6xHis tagging
   1399..1443    +  CDS            S-Tag: affinity and epitope tag derived from pancreatic ribonuclease A
   1468..4122    +  CDS            EPB41L2 (fragment): E41L2_HUMAN - Experimental evidence at protein level: Swiss-Prot protein existence level 1. Required for dynein-dynactin complex and NUMA1 recruitment at the mitotic cell cortex during anaphase (PubMed:23870127). From Homo sapiens (Human).
   4125..4147    +  misc_feature   MCS (fragment): multiple cloning site
   4159..4243    +  CDS            large T antigen (fragment): large T antigen from SV40 (simian virus 40)
   4266..4387    +  polyA_signal   SV40 poly(A) signal: SV40 polyadenylation signal
   4421..4849    -  rep_origin     f1 ori (sequence partly withheld): f1 bacteriophage origin of replication; arrow indicates direction of (+) strand synthesis
   4876..4980    +  promoter       AmpR promoter: bla
   4982..5339    +  promoter       SV40 promoter: SV40 enhancer and early promoter
   5374..6168    +  CDS            NeoR/KanR: aminoglycoside phosphotransferase from Tn5; aph(3')-II (or nptII); confers resistance to neomycin, kanamycin, and G418 (Geneticin®)
   6189..6341    +  CDS            ble (fragment): BLE_KLEPN - Experimental evidence at protein level: Swiss-Prot protein existence level 1. Binding protein with a strong affinity to the bleomycin family of antibiotics. Binds to CL990; an antimitotic-antibiotic compound. From Klebsiella pneumoniae.
   6400..6447    +  polyA_signal   HSV TK poly(A) signal: herpes simplex virus thymidine kinase polyadenylation signal (Cole and Stacy, 1985)
   6538..6554    -  polyA_signal   bGH poly(A) signal (fragment): bovine growth hormone polyadenylation signal
   6776..7364    +  rep_origin     ori: high-copy-number ColE1/pMB1/pBR322/pUC origin of replication
>Addgene plasmid #46360 | pTK158_mCherry-4.1G-deltaCTD-hardened | depositor full sequence | sequence record 65992 | pTK158_mCherry-4.1G-deltaCTD-hardened sequence 7478 bps
TAGTTATTAATAGTAATCAATTACGGGGTCATTAGTTCATAGCCCATATATGGAGTTCCGCGTTACATAA
CTTACGGTAAATGGCCCGCCTGGCTGACCGCCCAACGACCCCCGCCCATTGACGTCAATAATGACGTATG
TTCCCATAGTAACGCCAATAGGGACTTTCCATTGACGTCAATGGGTGGAGTATTTACGGTAAACTGCCCA
CTTGGCAGTACATCAAGTGTATCATATGCCAAGTACGCCCCCTATTGACGTCAATGACGGTAAATGGCCC
GCCTGGCATTATGCCCAGTACATGACCTTATGGGACTTTCCTACTTGGCAGTACATCTACGTATTAGTCA
TCGCTATTACCATGGTGATGCGGTTTTGGCAGTACATCAATGGGCGTGGATAGCGGTTTGACTCACGGGG
ATTTCCAAGTCTCCACCCCATTGACGTCAATGGGAGTTTGTTTTGGCACCAAAATCAACGGGACTTTCCA
AAATGTCGTAACAACTCCGCCCCATTGACGCAAATGGGCGGTAGGCGTGTACGGTGGGAGGTCTATATAA
GCAGAGCTGGTTTAGTGAACCGTCAGATCCGCTAGCGCTACCGGTCGCCACCATGGTGAGCAAGGGCGAG
GAGGATAACATGGCCATCATCAAGGAGTTCATGCGCTTCAAGGTGCACATGGAGGGCTCCGTGAACGGCC
ACGAGTTCGAGATCGAGGGCGAGGGCGAGGGCCGCCCCTACGAGGGCACCCAGACCGCCAAGCTGAAGGT
GACCAAGGGTGGCCCCCTGCCCTTCGCCTGGGACATCCTGTCCCCTCAGTTCATGTACGGCTCCAAGGCC
TACGTGAAGCACCCCGCCGACATCCCCGACTACTTGAAGCTGTCCTTCCCCGAGGGCTTCAAGTGGGAGC
GCGTGATGAACTTCGAGGACGGCGGCGTGGTGACCGTGACCCAGGACTCCTCCCTGCAGGACGGCGAGTT
CATCTACAAGGTGAAGCTGCGCGGCACCAACTTCCCCTCCGACGGCCCCGTAATGCAGAAGAAGACCATG
GGCTGGGAGGCCTCCTCCGAGCGGATGTACCCCGAGGACGGCGCCCTGAAGGGCGAGATCAAGCAGAGGC
TGAAGCTGAAGGACGGCGGCCACTACGACGCTGAGGTCAAGACCACCTACAAGGCCAAGAAGCCCGTGCA
GCTGCCCGGCGCCTACAACGTCAACATCAAGTTGGACATCACCTCCCACAACGAGGACTACACCATCGTG
GAACAGTACGAACGCGCCGAGGGCCGCCACTCCACCGGCGGCATGGACGAGCTGTACAAGTCCGGAGGGG
ATCGGTGGAGCTCCACCGGTGGCGGCCGCTCTAGAGAGAATCTTTATTTTCAGGGCGCCGCCAAATTCAA
AGAAACCGCTGCTGCTAAATTCGAACGCCAGCACATGGACAGCGGAGGTGGAGGTACTAGTCTCGAGATG
ACTACTGAAGTAGGCTCTGTGTCTGAAGTGAAGAAGGACTCTAGCCAGTTAGGAACAGATGCAACCAAGG
AAAAACCTAAAGAAGTAGCAGAAAATCAGCAGAATCAGTCTTCCGATCCAGAGGAGGAAAAAGGTTCCCA
GCCACCTCCTGCAGCTGAAAGCCAAAGTAGTCTACGCCGCCAGAAGAGAGAGAAGGAAACATCGGAGAGC
AGGGGTATTTCTCGGTTCATACCGCCATGGCTTAAGAAGCAAAAGTCATATACCTTAGTAGTGGCCAAAG
ATGGAGGAGATAAAAAAGAGCCTACCCAAGCTGTTGTTGAAGAACAGGTCTTAGATAAAGAGGAACCCCT
TCCAGAAGAACAGAGACAGGCTAAGGGTGATGCTGAAGAAATGGCTCAGAAGAAACAAGAGATTAAAGTT
GAAGTCAAGGAAGAAAAACCCTCAGTGAGCAAGGAAGAAAAACCCTCAGTGAGCAAAGTGGAGATGCAGC
CTACTGAATTAGTAAGTAAGGAGAGAGAAGAGAAGGTAAAAGAAACACAGGAAGACAAATTAGAAGGAGG
AGCAGCAAAAAGGGAGACCAAGGAAGTGCAGACCAATGAGCTGAAAGCAGAGAAGGCATCTCAAAAAGTC
ACCAAGAAGACCAAAACTGTCCAGTGTAAAGTGACCCTCTTAGATGGCACCGAATACAGCTGTGACCTGG
AGAAACATGCCAAGGGACAAGTGTTATTTGACAAAGTGTGTGAACACCTCAATCTCTTGGAGAAAGACTA
CTTTGGACTTTTGTTTCAGGAAAGCCCTGAGCAGAAAAACTGGTTAGATCCTGCTAAAGAAATAAAGAGA
CAACTGAGAAACCTTCCATGGCTATTCACTTTTAATGTGAAGTTTTATCCTCCTGATCCTTCTCAATTGA
CTGAAGATATCACCAGATACTTCTTGTGCCTTCAGCTCCGGCAGGACATTGCCTCTGGCCGCCTGCCCTG
CTCTTTTGTGACTCATGCTCTCCTGGGATCCTACACCCTGCAGGCTGAACTTGGTGACTATGACCCAGAA
GAACATGGCAGCATCGACCTCAGTGAATTCCAGTTTGCCCCTACTCAGACTAAGGAGCTGGAAGAGAAGG
TGGCAGAGCTGCACAAAACCCACAGGGGCTTATCGCCAGCACAAGCTGATTCCCAGTTCTTAGAAAATGC
AAAGAGGCTTTCCATGTATGGTGTTGACCTACATCATGCCAAGGACTCAGAAGGTGTGGACATCAAGCTG
GGCGTGTGTGCTAATGGACTTCTCATTTACAAAGACAGACTGCGAATCAATCGTTTTGCTTGGCCGAAAA
TCTTAAAAATTTCCTATAAACGCAGTAACTTCTACATTAAAGTCAGACCGGCAGAGCTGGAACAGTTTGA
GAGTACCATTGGATTCAAACTGCCAAACCACCGGGCAGCGAAAAGACTATGGAAAGTGTGCGTGGAGCAT
CATACTTTCTACAGGCTTGTTTCTCCAGAGCAGCCACCAAAAGCCAAGTTCCTGACCTTGGGGTCCAAAT
TTCGCTATAGTGGCCGCACCCAAGCACAGACCCGCCAGGCCAGCACCCTCATAGATAGGCCAGCTCCTCA
TTTCGAACGGACAAGCAGTAAACGGGTCTCCAGGAGTCTAGATGGAGCTCCGATTGGTGTCATGGACCAA
AGTCTTATGAAGGATTTTCCTGGCGCTGCTGGGGAGATTTCAGCCTATGGACCTGGACTTGTCAGCATTG
CCGTGGTACAAGATGGGGACGGCAGGAGGGAAGTGAGAAGCCCAACTAAAGCCCCACATTTGCAGCTCAT
TGAAGGAAAGAAAAATTCCTTGAGAGTAGAAGGGGATAATATTTATGTCAGACATAGCAATTTAATGTTG
GAGGAACTGGATAAGGCCCAGGAGGACATACTGAAACATCAGGCTAGCATTAGTGAACTCAAGCGCAATT
TTATGGAATCCACACCTGAGCCGCGCCCTAATGAATGGGAAAAACGACGTATCACACCTCTGTCCCTACA
GACACAAGGGAGTTCACATGAGACTCTGAATATAGTGGAGGAGAAGAAGCGGGCAGAGGTTGGGAAAGAC
GAAAGAGTAATCACAGAAGAAATGAATGGTAAAGAGATATCACCTGGGAGTGGTCCTGGGGAGATTCGTA
AGGTGGAGCCTGTGACACAAAAAGACTCCACCTCCCTGTCTTCTGAGAGCAGCAGCAGCAGCAGTGAGAG
TGAGGAGGAAGACGTGGGAGAGTACCGTCCCCACCACCGAGTGACCGAGGGCACCATCAGGGAGGAACAG
GAGTATGAAGAAGAGGTGGAGGAAGAACCCCGCCCGGCAGCCAAGGTAGTAGAGAGGGAGGAAGCAGTGC
CCGAAGCCAGCCCAGTCACACAAGCAGGTGCCAGTGTAATCACAGTAGAAACAGTGATCCAGGAAAATGT
AGGTGCCCAAAAGATACCCGGAGAGAAGAGTGTACACGAAGGCGCTCTTAAGCAAGACATGGGAGAAGAA
GCAGAGGAAGAGCCACAGAAAGTTAACGGAGAGGTGTCCCATGTTGACATTGATGTTTTGCCACAAATTA
TTTGTTGTTCAGAGCCACCAGTGGTAAAAACAGAGATGGTAACAATTTCTGATGCCTCACAATAACCGCG
GGCCCGGGATCCACCGGATCTAGATAACTGATCATAATCAGCCATACCACATTTGTAGAGGTTTTACTTG
CTTTAAAAAACCTCCCACACCTCCCCCTGAACCTGAAACATAAAATGAATGCAATTGTTGTTGTTAACTT
GTTTATTGCAGCTTATAATGGTTACAAATAAAGCAATAGCATCACAAATTTCACAAATAAAGCATTTTTT
TCACTGCATTCTAGTTGTGGTTTGTCCAAACTCATCAATGTATCTTAACGCGTAAATTGTAAGCGTTAAT
ATTTTGTTAAAATTCGCGTTAAATTTTTGTTAAATCAGCTCATTTTTTAACCAATAGGCCGAAATCGGCA
AAATCCCTTATAAATCAAAAGAATAGACCGAGATAGGGT
[37 nt withheld, positions 4520-4556]
AAAGAACGTGGACTCCAACGTCAAAGG
[49 nt withheld, positions 4584-4632]
T
[91 nt withheld, positions 4634-4724]
G
[124 nt withheld, positions 4726-4849]
CAGGTGGCACTTTTCGGGGAAATGTGCGCGGAACCCCTATTTGTTTATTTTTCTAAATACATTCAAATAT
GTATCCGCTCATGAGACAATAACCCTGATAAATGCTTCAATAATATTGAAAAAGGAAGAGTCCTGAGGCG
GAAAGAACCAGCTGTGGAATGTGTGTCAGTTAGGGTGTGGAAAGTCCCCAGGCTCCCCAGCAGGCAGAAG
TATGCAAAGCATGCATCTCAATTAGTCAGCAACCAGGTGTGGAAAGTCCCCAGGCTCCCCAGCAGGCAGA
AGTATGCAAAGCATGCATCTCAATTAGTCAGCAACCATAGTCCCGCCCCTAACTCCGCCCATCCCGCCCC
TAACTCCGCCCAGTTCCGCCCATTCTCCGCCCCATGGCTGACTAATTTTTTTTATTTATGCAGAGGCCGA
GGCCGCCTCGGCCTCTGAGCTATTCCAGAAGTAGTGAGGAGGCTTTTTTGGAGGCCTAGGCTTTTGCAAA
GATCGATCAAGAGACAGGATGAGGATCGTTTCGCATGATTGAACAAGATGGATTGCACGCAGGTTCTCCG
GCCGCTTGGGTGGAGAGGCTATTCGGCTATGACTGGGCACAACAGACAATCGGCTGCTCTGATGCCGCCG
TGTTCCGGCTGTCAGCGCAGGGGCGCCCGGTTCTTTTTGTCAAGACCGACCTGTCCGGTGCCCTGAATGA
ACTGCAAGACGAGGCAGCGCGGCTATCGTGGCTGGCCACGACGGGCGTTCCTTGCGCAGCTGTGCTCGAC
GTTGTCACTGAAGCGGGAAGGGACTGGCTGCTATTGGGCGAAGTGCCGGGGCAGGATCTCCTGTCATCTC
ACCTTGCTCCTGCCGAGAAAGTATCCATCATGGCTGATGCAATGCGGCGGCTGCATACGCTTGATCCGGC
TACCTGCCCATTCGACCACCAAGCGAAACATCGCATCGAGCGAGCACGTACTCGGATGGAAGCCGGTCTT
GTCGATCAGGATGATCTGGACGAAGAGCATCAGGGGCTCGCGCCAGCCGAACTGTTCGCCAGGCTCAAGG
CGAGCATGCCCGACGGCGAGGATCTCGTCGTGACCCATGGCGATGCCTGCTTGCCGAATATCATGGTGGA
AAATGGCCGCTTTTCTGGATTCATCGACTGTGGCCGGCTGGGTGTGGCGGACCGCTATCAGGACATAGCG
TTGGCTACCCGTGATATTGCTGAAGAGCTTGGCGGCGAATGGGCTGACCGCTTCCTCGTGCTTTACGGTA
TCGCCGCTCCCGATTCGCAGCGCATCGCCTTCTATCGCCTTCTTGACGAGTTCTTCTGAGCGGGACTCTG
GGGTTCGAAATGACCGACCAAGCGACGCCCAACCTGCCATCACGAGATTTCGATTCCACCGCCGCCTTCT
ATGAAAGGTTGGGCTTCGGAATCGTTTTCCGGGACGCCGGCTGGATGATCCTCCAGCGCGGGGATCTCAT
GCTGGAGTTCTTCGCCCACCCTAGGGGGAGGCTAACTGAAACACGGAAGGAGACAATACCGGAAGGAACC
CGCGCTATGACGGCAATAAAAAGACAGAATAAAACGCACGGTGTTGGGTCGTTTGTTCATAAACGCGGGG
TTCGGTCCCAGGGCTGGCACTCTGTCGATACCCCACCGAGACCCCATTGGGGCCAATACGCCCGCGTTTC
TTCCTTTTCCCCACCCCACCCCCCAAGTTCGGGTGAAGGCCCAGGGCTCGCAGCCAACGTCGGGGCGGCA
GGCCCTGCCATAGCCTCAGGTTACTCATATATACTTTAGATTGATTTAAAACTTCATTTTTAATTTAAAA
GGATCTAGGTGAAGATCCTTTTTGATAATCTCATGACCAAAATCCCTTAACGTGAGTTTTCGTTCCACTG
AGCGTCAGACCCCGTAGAAAAGATCAAAGGATCTTCTTGAGATCCTTTTTTTCTGCGCGTAATCTGCTGC
TTGCAAACAAAAAAACCACCGCTACCAGCGGTGGTTTGTTTGCCGGATCAAGAGCTACCAACTCTTTTTC
CGAAGGTAACTGGCTTCAGCAGAGCGCAGATACCAAATACTGTCCTTCTAGTGTAGCCGTAGTTAGGCCA
CCACTTCAAGAACTCTGTAGCACCGCCTACATACCTCGCTCTGCTAATCCTGTTACCAGTGGCTGCTGCC
AGTGGCGATAAGTCGTGTCTTACCGGGTTGGACTCAAGACGATAGTTACCGGATAAGGCGCAGCGGTCGG
GCTGAACGGGGGGTTCGTGCACACAGCCCAGCTTGGAGCGAACGACCTACACCGAACTGAGATACCTACA
GCGTGAGCTATGAGAAAGCGCCACGCTTCCCGAAGGGAGAAAGGCGGACAGGTATCCGGTAAGCGGCAGG
GTCGGAACAGGAGAGCGCACGAGGGAGCTTCCAGGGGGAAACGCCTGGTATCTTTATAGTCCTGTCGGGT
TTCGCCACCTCTGACTTGAGCGTCGATTTTTGTGATGCTCGTCAGGGGGGCGGAGCCTATGGAAAAACGC
CAGCAACGCGGCCTTTTTACGGTTCCTGGCCTTTTGCTGGCCTTTTGCTCACATGTTCTTTCCTGCGTTA
TCCCCTGATTCTGTGGATAACCGTATTACCGCCATGCAT
