>Addgene plasmid #46360 | pTK158_mCherry-4.1G-deltaCTD-hardened | addgene partial sequence | sequence record 67909 | hEPB41L2-R1 5'-gccttatccagttcctccaac-3'
TATTATCCCCTTCTACTCTCAAGGAATTTTTCTTTCCTTCAATGAGCTGCAAATGTGGGGCTTTAGTTGG
GCTTCTCACTTCCCTCCTGCCGTCCCCATCTTGTACCACGGCAATGCTGACAAGTCCAGGTCCATAGGCT
GAAATCTCCCCAGCAGCGCCAGGAAAATCCTTCATAAGACTTTGGTCCATGACACCAATCGGAGCTCCAT
CTAGACTCCTGGAGACCCGTTTACTGCTTGTCCGTTCGAAATGAGGAGCTGGCCTATCTATGAGGGTGCT
GGCCTGGCGGGTCTGTGCTTGGGTGCGGCCACTATAGCGAAATTTGGACCCCAAGGTCAGGAACTTGGCT
TTTGGTGGCTGCTCTGGAGAAACAAGCCTGTAGAAAGTATGATGCTCCACGCACACTTTCCATAGTCTTT
TCGCTGCCCGGTGGTTTGGCAGTTTGAATCCAATGGTACTCTCAAACTGTTCCAGCTCTGCCGGTCTGAC
TTTAATGTAGAAGTTACTGCGTTTATAGGAAATTTTTAAGATTTTCGGCCAAGCAAAACGATTGATTCGC
AGTCTGTCTTTGTAAATGAGAAGTCCATTAGCACACACGCCCAGCTTGATGTCCACACCTTCTGAGTCCT
TGGCATGATGTAGGTCAACACCATACATGGAAAGCCTCTTTGCATTTTCTAAGAACTGGGAATCAGCTTG
TGCTGGCGATAAGCCCCTGTGGGTTTTGTGCAGCTCTGCCACCTTCTCTTCCAGCTCCTTAGTCTGAGTA
GGGGCAAACTGGAATTCACTGAGGTCGATGCTGCCATGTTCTTCTGGGTCATAGTCACCAAGTTCAGCCT
GCAGGGTGTAGGATCCCAGGAGAGCATG
