>Addgene plasmid #46360 | pTK158_mCherry-4.1G-deltaCTD-hardened | addgene partial sequence | sequence record 67910 | SV40pA-R 5'-GAAATTTGTGATGCTATTGC-3'
AACAAGTTAACAACAACAATTGCATTCATTTTATGTTTCAGGTTCAGGGGGAGGTGTGGGAGGTTTTTTA
AAGCAAGTAAAACCTCTACAAATGTGGTATGGCTGATTATGATCAGTTATCTAGATCCGGTGGATCCCGG
GCCCGCGGTTATTGTGAGGCATCAGAAATTGTTACCATCTCTGTTTTTACCACTGGTGGCTCTGAACAAC
AAATAATTTGTGGCAAAACATCAATGTCAACATGGGACACCTCTCCGTTAACTTTCTGTGGCTCTTCCTC
TGCTTCTTCTCCCATGTCTTGCTTAAGAGCGCCTTCGTGTACACTCTTCTCTCCGGGTATCTTTTGGGCA
CCTACATTTTCCTGGATCACTGTTTCTACTGTGATTACACTGGCACCTGCTTGTGTGACTGGGCTGGCTT
CGGGCACTGCTTCCTCCCTCTCTACTACCTTGGCTGCCGGGCGGGGTTCTTCCTCCACCTCTTCTTCATA
CTCCTGTTCCTCCCTGATGGTGCCCTCGGTCACTCGGTGGTGGGGACGGTACTCTCCCACGTCTTCCTCC
TCACTCTCACTGCTGCTGCTGCTGCTCTCAGAAGACAGGGAGGTGGAGTCTTTTTGTGTCACAGGCTCCA
CCTTACGAATCTCCCCAGGACCACTCCCAGGTGATATCTCTTTACCATTCATTTCTTCTGTGATTACTCT
TTCGTCTTTCCCAACCTCTGCCCGCTTCTTCTCCTCCACTATATTCAGAGTCTCATGTGAACTCCCTTGT
GTCTGTAGGGACAGAGGTGTGATACGTCGTTTTTCCCATTCA
