>Addgene plasmid #46360 | pTK158_mCherry-4.1G-deltaCTD-hardened | addgene partial sequence | sequence record 67913 | mCherry-F 5'-ccccgtaatgcagaagaaga-3'
GTACCCCGAGGACGGCGCCCTGAAGGGCGAGATCAAGCAGAGGCTGAAGCTGAAGGACGGCGGCCACTAC
GACGCTGAGGTCAAGACCACCTACAAGGCCAAGAAGCCCGTGCAGCTGCCCGGCGCCTACAACGTCAACA
TCAAGTTGGACATCACCTCCCACAACGAGGACTACACCATCGTGGAACAGTACGAACGCGCCGAGGGCCG
CCACTCCACCGGCGGCATGGACGAGCTGTACAAGTCCGGAGGGGATCGGTGGAGCTCCACCGGTGGCGGC
CGCTCTAGAGAGAATCTTTATTTTCAGGGCGCCGCCAAATTCAAAGAAACCGCTGCTGCTAAATTCGAAC
GCCAGCACATGGACAGCGGAGGTGGAGGTACTAGTCTCGAGATGACTACTGAAGTAGGCTCTGTGTCTGA
AGTGAAGAAGGACTCTAGCCAGTTAGGAACAGATGCAACCAAGGAAAAACCTAAAGAAGTAGCAGAAAAT
CAGCAGAATCAGTCTTCCGATCCAGAGGAGGAAAAAGGTTCCCAGCCACCTCCTGCAGCTGAAAGCCAAA
GTAGTCTACGCCGCCAGAAGAGAGAGAAGGAAACATCGGAGAGCAGGGGTATTTCTCGGTTCATACCGCC
ATGGCTTAAGAAGCAAAAGTCATATACCTTAGTAGTGGCCAAAGATGGAGGAGATAAAAAAGAGCCTACC
CAAGCTGTTGTTGAAGAACAGGTCTTAGATAAAGAGGAACCCCTTCCAGAAGAACAGAGACAGGCTAAGG
GTGATGCTGAAGAAATGGCTCAGAAGAAACAAGAGATTAAAGTTGAAGTCAAGGAAGAAAAACCCTCAGT
GAGCAAGGAA
